Addgene plasmid #32178: LHP2690 - pET30-Ub-K48A
Depositing lab: Linda Hicke. Depositing organization: Northwestern University.
Backbone
  Vector backbone: pET-30 Xa/LIC
  Backbone manufacturer: Novagen
  Backbone size w/o insert (bp): 5450
  Vector type: Bacterial Expression
Growth in bacteria
  Bacterial resistance: Kanamycin, 50 μg/mL
  Growth temperature: 37°C
  Growth strain: DH5alpha
  Copy number: High Copy
Gene/Insert
  Cloning method: Restriction Enzyme; 5′ cloning site none (unknown if destroyed); 3′ cloning site none (unknown if destroyed)
  Sequencing primers: 5′ T7 forward; 3′ T7 terminal
Terms and licenses: Academic/Nonprofit Terms; Industry Terms: Not Available to Industry
How to cite: LHP2690 - pET30-Ub-K48A was a gift from Linda Hicke (Addgene plasmid # 32178 ; http://n2t.net/addgene:32178 ; RRID:Addgene_32178)
