[The description below was written by a language model from this plasmid's Addgene catalogue record.]
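Description:
LHP2690 - pET30-Ub-K48A is a bacterial expression plasmid built on the Novagen pET-30 Xa/LIC backbone (about 5.45 kb without insert). It is selected with kanamycin, is listed as high copy, and is maintained in a standard cloning strain, DH5alpha. The pET series uses a T7 promoter and T7 terminator to drive strong transcription in E. coli hosts that supply T7 RNA polymerase. The listed sequencing primers (T7 forward and T7 terminal) fit an insert sitting between those two elements. pET-30 Xa/LIC vectors generally provide N-terminal His and S tags followed by a Factor Xa cleavage site. The record includes no feature table, so it cannot be confirmed whether these tags are kept in frame with the insert here.

The catalogue entry does not fill in the gene or insert fields, so the payload can only be inferred from the plasmid name. That name suggests a ubiquitin coding sequence in which lysine 48 is replaced by alanine. The species of origin, the insert size and any further mutations are not stated. The cloning method is recorded as restriction enzyme based, but no sites are given. Lysine 48 is the ubiquitin residue through which the polyubiquitin chains classically associated with proteasomal targeting are assembled, so a K48A variant would be expected to be unable to extend chains through that position. A construct like this would typically be used to produce recombinant mutant ubiquitin in E. coli for purification and for in vitro ubiquitination or binding assays that probe linkage dependence. The record itself does not describe an intended application.
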