>Addgene plasmid #32178 | LHP2690 - pET30-Ub-K48A | addgene partial sequence | sequence record 37863 | T7 5'-TAATACGACTCACTATAGGG-3'
CTCTGAAATATTTTGTTTACTTTAAGAAGGAGATATACATATGCACCATCATCATCATCATTCTTCTGGT
CTGGTGCCACGCGGTTCTGGTATGAAAGAAACCGCTGCTGCTAAATTCGAACGCCAGCACATGGACAGCC
CAGATCTGGGTACCGGTGGTGGCTCCGGTATTGAGGGTCGCATGCAGATCTTCGTCAAGACGTTAACCGG
TAAAACCATAACTCTAGAAGTTGAATCTTCCGATACCATCGACAACGTTAAGTCGAAAATTCAAGACAAG
GAAGGCATTCCACCTGATCAACAAAGATTGATCTTTGCCGGTGCACAGCTCGAGGACGGTAGAACGCTGT
CTGATTACAACATTCAGAAGGAGTCGACCTTACATCTTGTCTTAAGACTAAGAGGTGGTTGAGGCTCTAA
CTCTCCTCTGGCCATGGCGATATCGGATCCGAATTCGAGCTCCGTCGACAAGCTTGCGGCCGCACTCGAG
CACCACCACCACCACCACTGAGATCCGGCTGCTAACAAAGCCCGAAAGGAAGCTGAGTTGGCTGCTGCCA
CCGCTGAGCAATAACTAGCATAACCCCTTGGGGCCTCTAAACGGGTCTTGAGGGGTTTTTTGCTGAAAGG
AGGAACTATATCCGGATTGGCGAATGGG
[124 nt withheld, positions 659-782]
CGCCGGCTTTCCCCGTCA
